>Addgene plasmid #170546 | pLV.5’eGFP/sgLMNA | addgene full sequence | sequence record 377631 | Addgene NGS Result
TTAATGTAGTCTTATGCAATACTCTTGTAGTCTTGCAACATGGTAACGATGAGTTAGCAACATGCCTTAC
AAGGAGAGAAAAAGCACCGTGCATGCCGATTGGTGGAAGTAAGGTGGTACGATCGTGCCTTATTAGGAAG
GCAACAGACGGGTCTGACATGGATTGGACGAACCACTGAATTGCCGCATTGCAGAGATATTGTATTTAAG
TGCCTAGCTCGATACATAAACGGGTCTCTCTGGTTAGACCAGATCTGAGCCTGGGAGCTCTCTGGCTAAC
TAGGGAACCCACTGCTTAAGCCTCAATAAAGCTTGCCTTGAGTGCTTCAAGTAGTGTGTGCCCGTCTGTT
GTGTGACTCTGGTAACTAGAGATCCCTCAGACCCTTTTAGTCAGTGTGGAAAATCTCTAGCAGTGGCGCC
CGAACAGGGACTTGAAAGCGAAAGGGAAACCAGAGGAGCTCTCTCGACGCAGGACTCGGCTTGCTGAAGC
GCGCACGGCAAGAGGCGAGGGGCGGCGACTGGTGAGTACGCCAAAAATTTTGACTAGCGGAGGCTAGAAG
GAGAGAGATGGGTGCGAGAGCGTCAGTATTAAGCGGGGGAGAATTAGATCGCGATGGGAAAAAATTCGGT
TAAGGCCAGGGGGAAAGAAAAAATATAAATTAAAACATATAGTATGGGCAAGCAGGGAGCTAGAACGATT
CGCAGTTAATCCTGGCCTGTTAGAAACATCAGAAGGCTGTAGACAAATACTGGGACAGCTACAACCATCC
CTTCAGACAGGATCAGAAGAACTTAGATCATTATATAATACAGTAGCAACCCTCTATTGTGTGCATCAAA
GGATAGAGATAAAAGACACCAAGGAAGCTTTAGACAAGATAGAGGAAGAGCAAAACAAAAGTAAGACCAC
CGCACAGCAAGCGGCCGCTGATCTTCAGACCTGGAGGAGGAGATATGAGGGACAATTGGAGAAGTGAATT
ATATAAATATAAAGTAGTAAAAATTGAACCATTAGGAGTAGCACCCACCAAGGCAAAGAGAAGAGTGGTG
CAGAGAGAAAAAAGAGCAGTGGGAATAGGAGCTTTGTTCCTTGGGTTCTTGGGAGCAGCAGGAAGCACTA
TGGGCGCAGCGTCAATGACGCTGACGGTACAGGCCAGACAATTATTGTCTGGTATAGTGCAGCAGCAGAA
CAATTTGCTGAGGGCTATTGAGGCGCAACAGCATCTGTTGCAACTCACAGTCTGGGGCATCAAGCAGCTC
CAGGCAAGAATCCTGGCTGTGGAAAGATACCTAAAGGATCAACAGCTCCTGGGGATTTGGGGTTGCTCTG
GAAAACTCATTTGCACCACTGCTGTGCCTTGGAATGCTAGTTGGAGTAATAAATCTCTGGAACAGATTTG
GAATCACACGACCTGGATGGAGTGGGACAGAGAAATTAACAATTACACAAGCTTAATACACTCCTTAATT
GAAGAATCGCAAAACCAGCAAGAAAAGAATGAACAAGAATTATTGGAATTAGATAAATGGGCAAGTTTGT
GGAATTGGTTTAACATAACAAATTGGCTGTGGTATATAAAATTATTCATAATGATAGTAGGAGGCTTGGT
AGGTTTAAGAATAGTTTTTGCTGTACTTTCTATAGTGAATAGAGTTAGGCAGGGATATTCACCATTATCG
TTTCAGACCCACCTCCCAACCCCGAGGGGACCCAGAGAGGGCCTATTTCCCATGATTCCTTCATATTTGC
ATATACGATACAAGGCTGTTAGAGAGATAATTAGAATTAATTTGACTGTAAACACAAAGATATTAGTACA
AAATACGTGACGTAGAAAGTAATAATTTCTTGGGTAGTTTGCAGTTTTAAAATTATGTTTTAAAATGGAC
TATCATATGCTTACCGTAACTTGAAAGTATTTCGATTTCTTGGCTTTATATATCTTGTGGAAAGGACGAA
ACACCGCCATGGAGACCCCGTCCCAGGTTTTAGAGCTAGAAATAGCAAGTTAAAATAAGGCTAGTCCGTT
ATCAACTTGAAAAAGTGGCACCGAGTCGGTGCTTTTTTAAGCTTGGCGTAACTAGATCTTGAGACAAATG
GCAGTATTCATCCACAATTTTAAAAGAAAAGGGGGGATTGGGGGGTACAGTGCAGGGGAAAGAATAGTAG
ACATAATAGCAACAGACATACAAACTAAAGAATTACAAAAACAAATTACAAAAATTCAAAATTTTCGGGT
TTATTACAGGGACAGCAGAGATCCACTTTGGCGCCGGCTCGAGGGGGCCAATGCGATGGTGAGCAAGGGC
GAGGAGCTGTTCACCGGGGTGGTGCCCATCCTGGTCGAGCTGGACGGCGACGTAAACGGCCACAAGTTCA
GCGTGTCCGGCGAGGGCGAGGGCGATGCCACCTACGGCAAGCTGACCCTGAAGTTCATCTGCACCACCGG
CAAGCTGCCCGTGCCCTGGCCCACCCTCGTGACCACCCTGACCTACGGCGTGCAGTGCTTCAGCCGCTAC
CCCGACCACATGAAGCAGCACGACTTCTTCAAGTCCGCCATGCCCGAAGGCTACGTCCAGGAGCGCACCA
TCTTCTTCAAGGACGACGGCAACTACAAGACCCGCGCCGAGGTGAAGTTCGAGGGCGACACCCTGGTGAA
CCGCATCGAGCTGAAGGGCATCGACTTCAAGGAGGACGGCAACATCCTGGGGCACAAGCTGGAGTACAAC
TACAACAGCCACAACGTCTATATCATGGCCGACAAGCAGAAGAACGGCATCAAGGTGAACTTCAAGATCC
GCCACAACATCGAGGACGGCAGCGTGCAGCTCGCCGACCACTACCAGCAGAACACCCCCATCGGCGACGG
CCCCGTGCTGCTGCCCGACAACCACTACCTGAGCACCCAGTCCGCCCTGAGCAAAGACCCCAACGAGAAG
CGCGATCACATGGTCCTGCTGGAGTTCGTGACCGCCGCCGGGATCACTCTCGGCATGGACGAGCTGTACA
AGATCAGATCTCGAGCCACCGGTTAAGTCGACAATCAACCTCTGGATTACAAAATTTGTGAAAGATTGAC
TGGTATTCTTAACTATGTTGCTCCTTTTACGCTATGTGGATACGCTGCTTTAATGCCTTTGTATCATGCT
ATTGCTTCCCGTATGGCTTTCATTTTCTCCTCCTTGTATAAATCCTGGTTGCTGTCTCTTTATGAGGAGT
TGTGGCCCGTTGTCAGGCAACGTGGCGTGGTGTGCACTGTGTTTGCTGACGCAACCCCCACTGGTTGGGG
CATTGCCACCACCTGTCAGCTCCTTTCCGGGACTTTCGCTTTCCCCCTCCCTATTGCCACGGCGGAACTC
ATCGCCGCCTGCCTTGCCCGCTGCTGGACAGGGGCTCGGCTGTTGGGCACTGACAATTCCGTGGTGTTGT
CGGGGAAATCATCGTCCTTTCCTTGGCTGCTCGCCTGTGTTGCCACCTGGATTCTGCGCGGGACGTCCTT
CTGCTACGTCCCTTCGGCCCTCAATCCAGCGGACCTTCCTTCCCGCGGCCTGCTGCCGGCTCTGCGGCCT
CTTCCGCGTCTTCGCCTTCGCCCTCAGACGAGTCGGATCTCCCTTTGGGCCGCCTCCCCGCGTCGACTTT
AAGACCAATGACTTACAAGGCAGCTGTAGATCTTAGCCACTTTTTAAAAGAAAAGGGGGGACTGGAAGGG
CTAATTCACTCCCAACGAAGACAAGATCTGCTTTTTGCTTGTACTGGGTCTCTCTGGTTAGACCAGATCT
GAGCCTGGGAGCTCTCTGGCTAACTAGGGAACCCACTGCTTAAGCCTCAATAAAGCTTGCCTTGAGTGCT
TCAAGTAGTGTGTGCCCGTCTGTTGTGTGACTCTGGTAACTAGAGATCCCTCAGACCCTTTTAGTCAGTG
TGGAAAATCTCTAGCAGTACGTATAGTAGTTCATGTCATCTTATTATTCAGTATTTATAACTTGCAAAGA
AATGAATATCAGAGAGTGAGAGGAACTTGTTTATTGCAGCTTATAATGGTTACAAATAAAGCAATAGCAT
CACAAATTTCACAAATAAAGCATTTTTTTCACTGCATTCTAGTTGTGGTTTGTCCAAACTCATCAATGTA
TCTTATCATGTCTGGCTCTAGCTATCCCGCCCCTAACTCCGCCCATCCCGCCCCTAACTCCGCCCAGTTC
CGCCCATTCTCCGCCCCATGGCTGACTAATTTTTTTTATTTATGCAGAGGCCGAGGCCGCCTCGGCCTCT
GAGCTATTCCAGAAGTAGTGAGGAGGCTTTTTTGGAGGCCTAGGGACGTACCCAATTCGCCCTATAGTGA
GTCGTATTACGCGCGCTCACTGGCCGTCGTTTTACAACGTCGTGACTGGGAAAACCCTGGCGTTACCCAA
CTTAATCGCCTTGCAGCACATCCCCCTTTCGCCAGCTGGCGTAATAGCGAAGAGGCCCGCACCGATCGCC
CTTCCCAACAGTTGCGCAGCCTGAATGGCGAATGGG
[124 nt withheld, positions 4517-4640]
C
[91 nt withheld, positions 4642-4732]
A
[49 nt withheld, positions 4734-4782]
CCTTTGACGTTGGAGTCCACGTTCTTT
[37 nt withheld, positions 4810-4846]
ACCCTATCTCGGTCTATTCTTTTGATTTATAAGGGATTTTGCCGATTTCGGCCTATTGGTTAAAAAATGA
GCTGATTTAACAAAAATTTAACGCGAATTTTAACAAAATATTAACGCTTACAATTTAGGTGGCACTTTTC
GGGGAAATGTGCGCGGAACCCCTATTTGTTTATTTTTCTAAATACATTCAAATATGTATCCGCTCATGAG
ACAATAACCCTGATAAATGCTTCAATAATATTGAAAAAGGAAGAGTATGAGTATTCAACATTTCCGTGTC
GCCCTTATTCCCTTTTTTGCGGCATTTTGCCTTCCTGTTTTTGCTCACCCAGAAACGCTGGTGAAAGTAA
AAGATGCTGAAGATCAGTTGGGTGCACGAGTGGGTTACATCGAACTGGATCTCAACAGCGGTAAGATCCT
TGAGAGTTTTCGCCCCGAAGAACGTTTTCCAATGATGAGCACTTTTAAAGTTCTGCTATGTGGCGCGGTA
TTATCCCGTATTGACGCCGGGCAAGAGCAACTCGGTCGCCGCATACACTATTCTCAGAATGACTTGGTTG
AGTACTCACCAGTCACAGAAAAGCATCTTACGGATGGCATGACAGTAAGAGAATTATGCAGTGCTGCCAT
AACCATGAGTGATAACACTGCGGCCAACTTACTTCTGACAACGATCGGAGGACCGAAGGAGCTAACCGCT
TTTTTGCACAACATGGGGGATCATGTAACTCGCCTTGATCGTTGGGAACCGGAGCTGAATGAAGCCATAC
CAAACGACGAGCGTGACACCACGATGCCTGTAGCAATGGCAACAACGTTGCGCAAACTATTAACTGGCGA
ACTACTTACTCTAGCTTCCCGGCAACAATTAATAGACTGGATGGAGGCGGATAAAGTTGCAGGACCACTT
CTGCGCTCGGCCCTTCCGGCTGGCTGGTTTATTGCTGATAAATCTGGAGCCGGTGAGCGTGGGTCTCGCG
GTATCATTGCAGCACTGGGGCCAGATGGTAAGCCCTCCCGTATCGTAGTTATCTACACGACGGGGAGTCA
GGCAACTATGGATGAACGAAATAGACAGATCGCTGAGATAGGTGCCTCACTGATTAAGCATTGGTAACTG
TCAGACCAAGTTTACTCATATATACTTTAGATTGATTTAAAACTTCATTTTTAATTTAAAAGGATCTAGG
TGAAGATCCTTTTTGATAATCTCATGACCAAAATCCCTTAACGTGAGTTTTCGTTCCACTGAGCGTCAGA
CCCCGTAGAAAAGATCAAAGGATCTTCTTGAGATCCTTTTTTTCTGCGCGTAATCTGCTGCTTGCAAACA
AAAAAACCACCGCTACCAGCGGTGGTTTGTTTGCCGGATCAAGAGCTACCAACTCTTTTTCCGAAGGTAA
CTGGCTTCAGCAGAGCGCAGATACCAAATACTGTTCTTCTAGTGTAGCCGTAGTTAGGCCACCACTTCAA
GAACTCTGTAGCACCGCCTACATACCTCGCTCTGCTAATCCTGTTACCAGTGGCTGCTGCCAGTGGCGAT
AAGTCGTGTCTTACCGGGTTGGACTCAAGACGATAGTTACCGGATAAGGCGCAGCGGTCGGGCTGAACGG
GGGGTTCGTGCACACAGCCCAGCTTGGAGCGAACGACCTACACCGAACTGAGATACCTACAGCGTGAGCT
ATGAGAAAGCGCCACGCTTCCCGAAGGGAGAAAGGCGGACAGGTATCCGGTAAGCGGCAGGGTCGGAACA
GGAGAGCGCACGAGGGAGCTTCCAGGGGGAAACGCCTGGTATCTTTATAGTCCTGTCGGGTTTCGCCACC
TCTGACTTGAGCGTCGATTTTTGTGATGCTCGTCAGGGGGGCGGAGCCTATGGAAAAACGCCAGCAACGC
GGCCTTTTTACGGTTCCTGGCCTTTTGCTGGCCTTTTGCTCACATGTTCTTTCCTGCGTTATCCCCTGAT
TCTGTGGATAACCGTATTACCGCCTTTGAGTGAGCTGATACCGCTCGCCGCAGCCGAACGACCGAGCGCA
GCGAGTCAGTGAGCGAGGAAGCGGAAGAGCGCCCAATACGCAAACCGCCTCTCCCCGCGCGTTGGCCGAT
TCATTAATGCAGCTGGCACGACAGGTTTCCCGACTGGAAAGCGGGCAGTGAGCGCAACGCAATTAATGTG
AGTTAGCTCACTCATTAGGCACCCCAGGCTTTACACTTTATGCTTCCGGCTCGTATGTTGTGTGGAATTG
TGAGCGGATAACAATTTCACACAGGAAACAGCTATGACCATGATTACGCCAAGCGCGCAATTAACCCTCA
CTAAAGGGAACAAAAGCTGGAGCTGCAAGC
Features (pLannotate 1.2.2; 26 found; start..end, strand, type, name):
      5..231     +  promoter       RSV promoter: Rous sarcoma virus enhancer/promoter
    232..412     +  LTR            5' LTR (truncated): truncated 5' long terminal repeat (LTR) from HIV-1
    459..584     +  misc_feature   HIV-1 Ψ: packaging signal of human immunodeficiency virus type 1
    568..931     +  CDS            HIV-1 gag (fragment): gag protein from human immunodeficiency virus 1; gag
   1077..1310    +  misc_feature   RRE: The Rev response element (RRE) of HIV-1 allows for Rev-dependent mRNA export from the nucleus to the cytoplasm.
   1687..1713    +  CDS            Rev (fragment): human immunodeficiency virus 1 (HIV-1) Rev protein; rev; enhances nuclear export of unspliced and incompletely spliced viral mRNAs
   1717..1957    +  promoter       U6 promoter: RNA polymerase III promoter for human U6 snRNA
   1987..2062    +  misc_RNA       gRNA scaffold: guide RNA scaffold for the Streptococcus pyogenes CRISPR/Cas9 system
   2118..2235    +  misc_feature   cPPT/CTS: central polypurine tract and central termination sequence of HIV-1
   2296..3012    +  CDS            EGFP: EGFP is a basic (constitutively fluorescent) green fluorescent protein published in 1996, derived from Aequorea victoria. It is reported to be a rapidly-maturing weak dimer with moderate acid sensitivity.
   3043..3631    +  misc_feature   WPRE: woodchuck hepatitis virus posttranscriptional regulatory element
   3682..3701    +  misc_feature   cPPT/CTS (fragment): central polypurine tract and central termination sequence of HIV-1
   3703..3936    +  LTR            3' LTR (ΔU3): self-inactivating 3' long terminal repeat (LTR) from HIV-1
   4014..4135    +  polyA_signal   SV40 poly(A) signal: SV40 polyadenylation signal
   4175..4310    +  rep_origin     SV40 ori: SV40 origin of replication
   4331..4349    -  promoter       T7 promoter: promoter for bacteriophage T7 RNA polymerase
   4357..4512    +  CDS            lacZα (fragment): LacZα fragment of β-galactosidase; lacZ fragment
   4517..4945    +  rep_origin     f1 ori (sequence partly withheld): f1 bacteriophage origin of replication; arrow indicates direction of (+) strand synthesis
   4998..5102    +  promoter       AmpR promoter: bla
   5103..5963    +  CDS            AmpR: β-lactamase; bla; confers resistance to ampicillin, carbenicillin, and related antibiotics
   6134..6722    +  rep_origin     ori: high-copy-number ColE1/pMB1/pBR322/pUC origin of replication
   6905..6997    +  CDS            lacI (fragment): lac repressor; lacI; The lac repressor binds to the lac operator to inhibit transcription in E. coli. This inhibition can be relieved by adding lactose or isopropyl-β-D-thiogalactopyranoside (IPTG).
   7010..7031    +  protein_bind   CAP binding site: CAP binding activates transcription in the presence of cAMP. E. coli catabolite activator protein
   7046..7076    +  promoter       lac promoter: promoter for the E. coli lac operon
   7084..7100    +  protein_bind   lac operator: The lac repressor binds to the lac operator to inhibit transcription in E. coli. This inhibition can be relieved by adding lactose or isopropyl-β-D-thiogalactopyranoside (IPTG). lac repressor encoded by lacI
   7145..7163    +  promoter       T3 promoter: promoter for bacteriophage T3 RNA polymerase
