[The description below was written by a language model from this plasmid's Addgene catalogue record and pLannotate feature annotations shown in this document.]
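Description:
pLV.5'eGFP/sgLMNA is a third-generation-style, self-inactivating HIV-1 lentiviral transfer plasmid built on the pLV_eGFP-U6-sgRNA backbone and classed as a lentiviral CRISPR vector. In bacteria it is maintained through a high-copy ColE1/pUC origin and selected with ampicillin (AmpR); an f1 ori, an SV40 ori and remnants of a lac/lacZα cloning region flanked by T3 and T7 promoters are also present in the backbone. The catalogue lists the total size as 9046 bp, whereas the annotated sequencing record is 7,186 nt, a discrepancy the record does not explain.

The viral genome is driven by an RSV promoter fused to a truncated 5' LTR, followed by the Ψ packaging signal with a gag fragment and the RRE for Rev-dependent export, and it ends in a ΔU3 3' LTR followed by an SV40 poly(A) signal. Within this unit, a human U6 promoter transcribes a 20-nt spacer directed at the 5' end of LMNA, joined to the S. pyogenes Cas9 guide RNA scaffold. Downstream lie the cPPT/CTS, an EGFP coding sequence and a WPRE. No promoter is annotated immediately upstream of EGFP, which fits the stated design: the eGFP cassette is a donor lacking homology arms rather than an independent expression unit, intended for insertion at the Cas9-cut site so that LMNA is tagged at its 5' end. No Cas9 coding sequence is annotated, so the nuclease must be supplied separately. The associated publication concerns CRISPR-Cas9-directed gene tagging with integrase-defective lentiviral vectors, which suggests this plasmid delivers both guide and homology-independent donor for fluorescent tagging of endogenous LMNA.
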