Addgene plasmid #170546: pLV.5’eGFP/sgLMNA
Purpose: Expresses a sgRNA for 5' tagging to LMNA and contains a cassette with eGFP without homology arms
Depositing lab: Jacob Giehm Mikkelsen. Depositing organization: Aarhus University. Publication: CRISPR-Cas9-directed gene tagging using a single integrase-defective lentiviral vector carrying a transposase-based Cas9 off switch. Thomsen EA, Skipper KA, Andersen S, Haslund D, Skov TW, Mikkelsen JG. Mol Ther Nucleic Acids. 2022 Aug 4;29:563-576. doi: 10.1016/j.omtn.2022.08.005. eCollection 2022 Sep 13. PubMed 36090759.
Backbone
  Vector backbone: pLV_eGFP-U6-sgRNA
  Backbone size w/o insert (bp): 9046
  Total vector size (bp): 9046
  Vector type: Lentiviral, CRISPR
Growth in bacteria
  Bacterial resistance: Ampicillin, 100 μg/mL
  Growth temperature: 37°C
  Growth strain: NEB Stable
  Copy number: High Copy
Gene/Insert
  Gene/Insert name: sgRNA targeting 5'- end of LMNA
  Insert size (bp): 20
Terms and licenses: Academic/Nonprofit Terms; Industry Terms: Not Available to Industry
How to cite: pLV.5’eGFP/sgLMNA was a gift from Jacob Giehm Mikkelsen (Addgene plasmid # 170546 ; http://n2t.net/addgene:170546 ; RRID:Addgene_170546)
